Addgene plasmid #89412: pSG5-chContactin1
Purpose: mammalian expression of chicken Contactin1
Depositing lab: Fritz Rathjen.
Backbone
  Vector backbone: pSG5
  Backbone manufacturer: Stratagene
  Vector type: Mammalian Expression
Growth in bacteria
  Bacterial resistance: Ampicillin, 100 μg/mL
  Growth temperature: 37°C
  Growth strain: DH5alpha
  Copy number: High Copy
Gene/Insert
  Gene/Insert name: CNTN1 (alt name: Contactin1)
  Species: G. gallus (chicken)
  Entrez Gene: CNTN1 (a.k.a. F11, contactin-1)
  Promoter: SV40
  Cloning method: Restriction Enzyme; 5′ cloning site EcoRI (unknown if destroyed); 3′ cloning site EcoRI (unknown if destroyed)
  Sequencing primers: 5′ T7
Terms and licenses: Academic/Nonprofit Terms; Industry Terms: Not Available to Industry
How to cite: pSG5-chContactin1 was a gift from Fritz Rathjen (Addgene plasmid # 89412 ; http://n2t.net/addgene:89412 ; RRID:Addgene_89412)
