[The description below was written by a language model from this plasmid's Addgene catalogue record and pLannotate feature annotations shown in this document.]
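Description:
pSG5-chContactin1 is a mammalian expression plasmid built on the Stratagene pSG5 backbone and carrying the chicken (Gallus gallus) CNTN1 coding sequence, also known as Contactin1 or F11. The sequenced record is 7,417 nt. In bacteria the plasmid replicates from a high-copy ColE1/pUC-type origin and is selected through the β-lactamase gene (AmpR) with its own bla promoter. An f1 bacteriophage origin is also present, which in principle allows production of single-stranded DNA. Short fragments of rop, the pBR322 bom region and lacZα are annotated as well. These are backbone remnants rather than functional elements.

The expression cassette follows the standard pSG5 layout. The SV40 enhancer and early promoter drives transcription, and a rabbit β-globin intron lies downstream of it; such an intron generally improves transcript processing and expression. A T7 promoter sits between the intron and the insert, so it can serve for in vitro transcription of the cDNA and as a sequencing primer site. The CNTN1 open reading frame of about 3 kb follows, and an SV40 polyadenylation signal terminates the transcript. The insert was cloned as an EcoRI fragment, and the record does not say whether the flanking sites were retained. No epitope tag, reporter or mammalian selection marker is annotated, so the construct appears suited to transient expression of the untagged protein.

Contactin1 is annotated as mediating cell-surface interactions during nervous system development, and its interaction with tenascin-R enhances neurite outgrowth. The stated purpose of the plasmid is expression of chicken Contactin1 in mammalian cells.
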