Features (pLannotate 1.2.2; 12 found; start..end, strand, type, name):
     21..370     +  promoter       SV40 promoter: SV40 enhancer and early promoter
    401..973     +  intron         β-globin intron: intron from rabbit β-globin gene
   1028..1046    +  promoter       T7 promoter: promoter for bacteriophage T7 RNA polymerase
   1087..4116    +  CDS            CNTN1: CNTN1_CHICK - Experimental evidence at protein level: Swiss-Prot protein existence level 1. Mediates cell surface interactions during nervous system development. Interaction with TNR enhances the neurite outgrowth. From Gallus gallus (Chicken).
   4430..4551    +  polyA_signal   SV40 poly(A) signal: SV40 polyadenylation signal
   4756..5344    -  rep_origin     ori: high-copy-number ColE1/pMB1/pBR322/pUC origin of replication
   5515..6375    -  CDS            AmpR: β-lactamase; bla; confers resistance to ampicillin, carbenicillin, and related antibiotics
   6376..6480    -  promoter       AmpR promoter: bla
   6575..6610    +  CDS            rop (fragment): Rop protein, which maintains plasmids at low copy number; rop
   6712..6811    +  misc_feature   bom (fragment): basis of mobility region from pBR322
   6839..7267    -  rep_origin     f1 ori (sequence partly withheld): f1 bacteriophage origin of replication; arrow indicates direction of (+) strand synthesis
   7271..11      -  CDS            lacZα (fragment) (across the origin): LacZα fragment of β-galactosidase; lacZ fragment
>Addgene plasmid #89412 | pSG5-chContactin1 | addgene full sequence | sequence record 177495 | Addgene NGS Result
GGCCAGTGAATTGTCGACTTCTGAGGCGGAAAGAACCAGCTGTGGAATGTGTGTCAGTTAGGGTGTGGAA
AGTCCCCAGGCTCCCCAGCAGGCAGAAGTATGCAAAGCATGCATCTCAATTAGTCAGCAAGGAAAGTCCC
CAGGCTCCCCAGCAGGCAGAAGTATGCAAAGCATGCATCTCAATTAGTCAGCAACCATAGTCCCGCCCCT
AACTCCGCCCATCCCGCCCCTAACTCCGCCCAGTTCCGCCCATTCTCCGCCCCATGGCTGACTAATTTTT
TTTATTTATGCAGAGGCCGAGGCCGCCTCGGCCTCTGAGCTATTCCAGAAGTAGTGAAGAGGCTTTTTTG
GAGGCCTAGGCTTTTGCAAAAAGCTCCGGATCGATCCTGAGAACTTCAGGGTGAGTTTGGGGACCCTTGA
TTGTTCTTTCTTTTTCGCTATTGTAAAATTCATGTTATATGGAGGGGGCAAAGTTTTCAGGGTGTTGTTT
AGAATGGGAAGATGTCCCTTGTATCACCATGGACCCTCATGATAATTTTGTTTCTTTCACTTTCTACTCT
GTTGACAACCATTGTCTCCTCTTATTTTCTTTTCATTTTCTGTAACTTTTTCGTTAAACTTTAGCTTGCA
TTTGTAACGAATTTTTAAATTCACTTTTGTTTATTTGTCAGATTGTAAGTACTTTCTCTAATCACTTTTT
TTTCAAGGCAATCAGGGTATATTATATTGTACTTCAGCACAGTTTTAGAGAACAATTGTTATAATTAAAT
GATAAGGTAGAATATTTCTGCATATAAATTCTGGCTGGCGTGGAAATATTCTTATTGGTAGAAACAACTA
CATCCTGGTCATCATCCTGCCTTTCTCTTTATGGTTACAATGATATACACTGTTTGAGATGAGGATAAAA
TACTCTGAGTCCAAACCGGGCCCCTCTGCTAACCATGTTCATGCCTTCTTCTTTTTCCTACAGCTCCTGG
GCAACGTGCTGGTTATTGTGCTGTCTCATCATTTTGGCAAAGAATTGTAATACGACTCACTATAGGGCGA
ATTCCTTTCGAGATAATCTCTGAATAGAAGATAACCATGAGGTTCTTCATCAGTCATCTTGTTACACTCT
GTTTCATCTTCTGTGTGGCAGACTCTACCCATTTTTCAGAGGAAGGAAACAAAGGTTATGGACCCGTTTT
TGAGGAGCAACCCATTGATACTATCTATCCAGAAGAATCTTCAGATGGACAAGTTTCAATGAACTGCAGG
GCTCGAGCAGTTCCTTTTCCTACTTACAAGTGGAAACTCAACAACTGGGATATTGATTTAACAAAGGATC
GCTACAGTATGGTAGGAGGCAGACTTGTTATCAGTAATCCAGAGAAATCAAGGGATGCTGGAAAATATGT
CTGTGTAGTATCGAATATCTTTGGAACTGTCAGAAGCAGTGAAGCCACTCTGAGTTTTGGATATCTGGAT
CCTTTTCCACCAGAGGAACACTATGAGGTTAAAGTACGAGAAGGTGTTGGAGCAGTGCTTCTTTGTGAGC
CTCCTTACCACTACCCAGATGATCTCAGTTATCGCTGGCTTCTAAATGAGTTCCCAGTATTCATTGCTTT
GGACAGACGACGGTTTGTGTCTCAGACGAATGGCAATCTCTACATTGCAAATGTAGAAGCATCAGATAAG
GGAAATTATTCATGTTTTGTGTCCAGCCCTTCGATAACAAAGAGTGTATTCAGTAAATTTATTCCACTTA
TTCCACAGGCCGATCGTGCCAAAGTGTATCCTGCTGATATCAAGGTGAAGTTCAAGGACACGTATGCTCT
CCTGGGGCAAAATGTGACACTGGAGTGTTTTGCTCTTGGGAATCCGGTTCCTGAACTCAGATGGAGTAAA
TACCTTGAACCTATGCCAGCCACTGCTGAGATAAGCATGTCTGGTGCAGTTCTTAAGATCTTTAATATTC
AGTATGAAGATGAAGGACTTTATGAGTGTGAAGCTGAAAACTATAAAGGAAAAGATAAACATCAAGCAAG
AGTTTATGTGCAAGCCTCTCCAGAGTGGGTAGAACATATCAACGACACAGAGAAGGATATAGGCAGCGAT
CTCTACTGGCCGTGTGTAGCTACAGGCAAGCCTATTCCAACAATTAGGTGGTTGAAGAACGGTGTCTCGT
TCCGGAAAGGTGAACTACGAATTCAAGGCCTGACCTTTGAAGATGCTGGCATGTATCAGTGTATAGCAGA
AAACGCACATGGAATTATTTATGCAAATGCTGAACTGAAGATTGTGGCTTCACCTCCTACTTTTGAACTC
AACCCTATGAAGAAGAAAATCCTAGCAGCTAAAGGGGGGCGTGTAATCATTGAATGCAAACCTAAAGCTG
CTCCTAAGCCAAAATTCTCCTGGAGCAAAGGAACAGAATTGCTTGTAAATGGGAGCCGCATACATATTTG
GGATGATGGGAGCCTGGAAATTATCAATGTCACAAAGTTGGATGAAGGCCGCTACACCTGTTTTGCTGAA
AATAACCGAGGAAAAGCTAATAGCACTGGTGTTCTGGAAATGACAGAAGCTACAAGGATTACTTTAGCAC
CACTGAACGTTGATGTCACTGTTGGAGAGAATGCTACTATGCAATGCATTGCATCCCATGATCCCACATT
AGATCTGACATTTATTTGGTCTCTAAATGGCTTTGTAATAGATTTTGAGAAAGAGCACGAACATTATGAA
AGGAATGTCATGATTAAATCCAATGGTGAGCTGCTCATTAAAAATGTTCAGCTGCGGCATGCTGGAAGAT
ACACATGTACTGCCCAGACAATTGTTGACAATTCTTCAGCTTCAGCTGACCTTGTTGTAAGAGGTCCTCC
AGGCCCTCCAGGAGGTATAAGAATAGAAGAAATTAGAGACACTGCTGTAGCACTTACCTGGAGTCGTGGA
ACAGACAATCATAGCCCTATTTCTAAATACACTATCCAGTCAAAAACTTTCCTATCTGAAGAGTGGAAAG
ATGCCAAAACAGAGCCATCAGATATTGAAGGAAACATGGAATCTGCTAGAGTGATTGATTTAATTCCATG
GATGGAATATGAGTTCCGGATAATAGCAACAAACACTTTGGGAACTGGGGAACCGAGTATGCCATCACAG
AGAATCAGAACTGAAGGCGCTCCTCCTAATGTGGCTCCTTCTGATGTTGGAGGAGGAGGTGGAAGCAATC
GAGAGCTGACGATAACATGGATGCCTTTGTCAAGAGAATACCACTATGGCAATAACTTTGGTTACATAGT
GGCTTTCAAGCCGTTTGGTGAGAAAGAATGGAGAAGAGTTACAGTTACTAATCCTGAAATTGGCCGTTAT
GTCCACAAGGATGAATCAATGCCTCCTTCCACCCAGTACCAAGTAAAAGTGAAAGCCTTTAACAGCAAAG
GGGATGGACCATTCAGTCTCACTGCTGTCATTTATTCAGCACAAGATGCTCCAACTGAGGTACCTACAGA
TGTGAGCGTGAAAGTTTTGTCATCTTCTGAAATTTCTGTTTCTTGGCATCACGTTACTGAGAAATCTGTG
GAAGGATATCAGATTCGTTACTGGGCTGCTCATGATAAAGAGGCAGCTGCGCAGAGGGTGCAAGTAAGCA
ATCAAGAGTATTCAACCAAACTGGAAAACTTGAAGCCTAATACACGCTACCACATAGATGTTTCTGCCTT
CAACAGTGCAGGCTATGGACCTCCCAGTAGAACCATTGACATTATTACCAGGAAAGCACCTCCAAGCCAA
CGTCCAAGAATCATCAGTTCTGTAAGATCTGGTTCAAGGTACATCATCACCTGGGATCATGTGAAGGCAA
TGTCAAATGAATCCGCAGTTGAAGGATACAAAGTGCTATATAGACCAGATGGACAACATGAAGGCAAGTT
GTTTTCAACTGGAAAACACACAATAGAGGTCCCAGTCCCCAGTGATGGTGAATATGTTGTTGAGGTCCGA
GCACACAGTGAAGGAGGAGATGGAGAAGTAGCTCAAATTAAAATTTCAGGTGCCACTGCTGGAGTACCGA
CTCTGCTTCTGGGCCTGGTGCTGCCTGCCCTCGGTGTCCTTGCCTACTCGGGATTCTGAATGTAGCCGGG
TTTACCTTGTCCTCACCCGAACACAAGGGACTCCCTTTGAAGAGGAGGACTGCAACTCTCGATTCCTGTG
GCACCATCCTAAGCCAAATAAATTACACTTTAAAATAAGTTACCCTACCAATTTCCTATGGACTTTAAAA
GGACTGAGGCATCCAGGAACTCCTTCATTAAGTAAATCAACTTTTGAAAGGATAAGAAATATTTCTAACT
TGTTCCAATATGCCTTATAAAAACACTTATGCTGATCTGTGACAGTTGCATGATTCGGCCGAATTCGGAT
CCAGATCTTATTAAAGCAGAACTTGTTTATTGCAGCTTATAATGGTTACAAATAAAGCAATAGCATCACA
AATTTCACAAATAAAGCATTTTTTTCACTGCATTCTAGTTGTGGTTTGTCCAAACTCATCAATGTATCTT
ATCATGTCTGGTCGACTCTAGACTCTTCCGCTTCCTCGCTCACTGACTCGCTGCGCTCGGTCGTTCGGCT
GCGGCGAGCGGTATCAGCTCACTCAAAGGCGGTAATACGGTTATCCACAGAATCAGGGGATAACGCAGGA
AAGAACATGTGAGCAAAAGGCCAGCAAAAGGCCAGGAACCGTAAAAAGGCCGCGTTGCTGGCGTTTTTCC
ATAGGCTCCGCCCCCCTGACGAGCATCACAAAAATCGACGCTCAAGTCAGAGGTGGCGAAACCCGACAGG
ACTATAAAGATACCAGGCGTTTCCCCCTGGAAGCTCCCTCGTGCGCTCTCCTGTTCCGACCCTGCCGCTT
ACCGGATACCTGTCCGCCTTTCTCCCTTCGGGAAGCGTGGCGCTTTCTCATAGCTCACGCTGTAGGTATC
TCAGTTCGGTGTAGGTCGTTCGCTCCAAGCTGGGCTGTGTGCACGAACCCCCCGTTCAGCCCGACCGCTG
CGCCTTATCCGGTAACTATCGTCTTGAGTCCAACCCGGTAAGACACGACTTATCGCCACTGGCAGCAGCC
ACTGGTAACAGGATTAGCAGAGCGAGGTATGTAGGCGGTGCTACAGAGTTCTTGAAGTGGTGGCCTAACT
ACGGCTACACTAGAAGAACAGTATTTGGTATCTGCGCTCTGCTGAAGCCAGTTACCTTCGGAAAAAGAGT
TGGTAGCTCTTGATCCGGCAAACAAACCACCGCTGGTAGCGGTGGTTTTTTTGTTTGCAAGCAGCAGATT
ACGCGCAGAAAAAAAGGATCTCAAGAAGATCCTTTGATCTTTTCTACGGGGTCTGACGCTCAGTGGAACG
AAAACTCACGTTAAGGGATTTTGGTCATGAGATTATCAAAAAGGATCTTCACCTAGATCCTTTTAAATTA
AAAATGAAGTTTTAAATCAATCTAAAGTATATATGAGTAAACTTGGTCTGACAGTTACCAATGCTTAATC
AGTGAGGCACCTATCTCAGCGATCTGTCTATTTCGTTCATCCATAGTTGCCTGACTCCCCGTCGTGTAGA
TAACTACGATACGGGAGGGCTTACCATCTGGCCCCAGTGCTGCAATGATACCGCGAGACCCACGCTCACC
GGCTCCAGATTTATCAGCAATAAACCAGCCAGCCGGAAGGGCCGAGCGCAGAAGTGGTCCTGCAACTTTA
TCCGCCTCCATCCAGTCTATTAATTGTTGCCGGGAAGCTAGAGTAAGTAGTTCGCCAGTTAATAGTTTGC
GCAACGTTGTTGCCATTGCTACAGGCATCGTGGTGTCACGCTCGTCGTTTGGTATGGCTTCATTCAGCTC
CGGTTCCCAACGATCAAGGCGAGTTACATGATCCCCCATGTTGTGCAAAAAAGCGGTTAGCTCCTTCGGT
CCTCCGATCGTTGTCAGAAGTAAGTTGGCCGCAGTGTTATCACTCATGGTTATGGCAGCACTGCATAATT
CTCTTACTGTCATGCCATCCGTAAGATGCTTTTCTGTGACTGGTGAGTACTCAACCAAGTCATTCTGAGA
ATAGTGTATGCGGCGACCGAGTTGCTCTTGCCCGGCGTCAATACGGGATAATACCGCGCCACATAGCAGA
ACTTTAAAAGTGCTCATCATTGGAAAACGTTCTTCGGGGCGAAAACTCTCAAGGATCTTACCGCTGTTGA
GATCCAGTTCGATGTAACCCACTCGTGCACCCAACTGATCTTCAGCATCTTTTACTTTCACCAGCGTTTC
TGGGTGAGCAAAAACAGGAAGGCAAAATGCCGCAAAAAAGGGAATAAGGGCGACACGGAAATGTTGAATA
CTCATACTCTTCCTTTTTCAATATTATTGAAGCATTTATCAGGGTTATTGTCTCATGAGCGGATACATAT
TTGAATGTATTTAGAAAAATAAACAAATAGGGGTTCCGCGCACATTTCCCCGAAAAGTGCCACCTGACGT
CTAAGAAACCATTATTATCATGACATTAACCTATAAAAATAGGCGTATCACGAGGCCCTTTCGTCTCGCG
CGTTTCGGTGATGACGGTGAAAACCTCTGACACATGCAGCTCCCGGAGACGGTCACAGCTTGTCTGTAAG
CGGATGCCGGGAGCAGACAAGCCCGTCAGGGCGCGTCAGCGGGTGTTGGCGGGTGTCGGGGCTGGCTTAA
CTATGCGGCATCAGAGCAGATTGTACTGAGAGTGCACCATATGCGGTGTGAAATACCGCACAGATGCGTA
AGGAGAAAATACCGCATCAGGAAATTGTAAGCGTTAATATTTTGTTAAAATTCGCGTTAAATTTTTGTTA
AATCAGCTCATTTTTTAACCAATAGGCCGAAATCGGCAAAATCCCTTATAAATCAAAAGAATAGACCGAG
ATAGGGT
[37 nt withheld, positions 6938-6974]
AAAGAACGTGGACTCCAACGTCAAAGG
[49 nt withheld, positions 7002-7050]
T
[91 nt withheld, positions 7052-7142]
G
[124 nt withheld, positions 7144-7267]
CCATTCGCCATTCAGGCTGCGCAACTGTTGGGAAGGGCGATCGGTGCGGGCCTCTTCGCTATTACGCCAG
CTGGCGAAAGGGGGATGTGCTGCAAGGCGATTAAGTTGGGTAACGCCAGGGTTTTCCCAGTCACGACGTT
GTAAAACGAC
